Addgene plasmid #168552: pDONR223 SARS-CoV-1 NSP10_stop
Purpose: Gateway-compatible Entry vector
Depositing lab: Fritz Roth. Depositing organization: Sinai Health System. Publication: A resource of human coronavirus protein-coding sequences in a flexible, multipurpose Gateway Entry clone collection. Weller B, Lin CW, Pogoutse O, Sauer M, Marin-de la Rosa N, Strobel A, Young V, Knapp JJ, Rayhan A, Falter C, Kim DK, Roth FP, Falter-Braun P. G3 (Bethesda). 2023 Jul 5;13(7):jkad105. doi: 10.1093/g3journal/jkad105. PubMed 37267226.
Backbone
  Vector backbone: pDONR223
  Backbone manufacturer: Rual et al, Genome Res. 14:2128-2135, 2004.
  Backbone size w/o insert (bp): 5005
  Vector type: Other
Growth in bacteria
  Bacterial resistance: Spectinomycin, 50 μg/mL
  Growth temperature: 37°C
  Growth strain: DH5alpha
  Copy number: Unknown
Gene/Insert
  Gene/Insert name: NSP10
  Species: Other
  Insert size (bp): 420
  Entrez Gene: ORF1ab (a.k.a. sarsp1)
  Cloning method: Gateway Cloning
  Sequencing primers: 5′ m13-For; 3′ m13-Rev
Resource information
  A portion of this plasmid was derived from a plasmid made by: Falter-Braun Lab
Terms and licenses: Academic/Nonprofit Terms; Industry Terms
How to cite: pDONR223 SARS-CoV-1 NSP10_stop was a gift from Fritz Roth (Addgene plasmid # 168552 ; http://n2t.net/addgene:168552 ; RRID:Addgene_168552)
