[The description below was written by a language model from this plasmid's Addgene catalogue record and pLannotate feature annotations shown in this document.]
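Description:
pDONR223 SARS-CoV-1 NSP10_stop is a Gateway-compatible entry clone built on the pDONR223 donor backbone. It carries the coding sequence for non-structural protein 10 (NSP10) of SARS-CoV-1. The plasmid is maintained in E. coli through a high-copy ColE1/pUC-type origin and is selected with spectinomycin through the aadA (SmR) aminoglycoside adenylyltransferase gene. A class 1 integron Pc promoter fragment and a short gentamicin-resistance gene remnant sit upstream of aadA. The sequenced plasmid is 3,213 nt, smaller than the listed 5,005 bp empty backbone. This is expected, because the BP recombination that creates an entry clone replaces the donor vector's counter-selection cassette with the much shorter insert.

The roughly 420 bp insert corresponds to the NSP10 segment of the ORF1a/ORF1ab replicase polyprotein. NSP10 is a cofactor that stimulates the nsp14 exoribonuclease and the nsp16 2'-O-methyltransferase, and so contributes to viral mRNA cap methylation. The insert is flanked by two attL recombination sites; the annotation software labels the upstream site attL3 and the downstream site attL2. These sites allow the ORF to be moved by LR Clonase into any compatible destination vector. The "_stop" suffix suggests that the ORF retains a stop codon, which would suit native or N-terminally tagged expression rather than C-terminal fusions, although the record does not state this explicitly. The entry clone has no dedicated expression promoter driving the insert. The rrnB T1 and T2 terminators lie upstream of the cassette and insulate it from read-through transcription. A T7 promoter and M13 primer sites flank the cassette, and the M13 sites are used for sequencing. The clone belongs to a collection of human coronavirus ORFs intended for flexible transfer into expression or interaction-assay vectors.
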