Features (pLannotate 1.2.2; 12 found; start..end, strand, type, name):
    121..213     +  CDS            lacI (fragment): lac repressor; lacI; The lac repressor binds to the lac operator to inhibit transcription in E. coli. This inhibition can be relieved by adding lactose or isopropyl-β-D-thiogalactopyranoside (IPTG).
    268..295     -  terminator     rrnB T2 terminator: transcription terminator T2 from the E. coli rrnB gene
    427..470     +  terminator     rrnB T1 terminator: Escherichia coli rrnB; transcription terminator T1 from the E. coli rrnB gene
    517..553     -  CDS            lacZα (fragment): LacZα fragment of β-galactosidase; lacZ fragment
    570..665     +  protein_bind   attL3: mutant version of attL; recombination site for the Gateway® LR reaction LR Clonase™
    671..1087    +  CDS            R1A_SARS (fragment): Experimental evidence at protein level: Swiss-Prot protein existence level 1. [Non-structural protein 10]: Plays a pivotal role in viral transcription by stimulating both nsp14 3'-5' exoribonuclease and nsp16 2'-O-methyltransferase activities. Therefore plays an essential role in viral mRNAs cap methylation. From Severe acute respiratory syndrome coronavirus (SARS-CoV).
   1092..1191    -  protein_bind   attL2: mutant version of attL; recombination site for the Gateway® LR reaction LR Clonase™
   1209..1227    -  promoter       T7 promoter: promoter for bacteriophage T7 RNA polymerase
   1417..1440    +  promoter       Pc promoter (fragment): intI1 (promoter lies within the coding sequence); class 1 integron promoter
   1616..1672    +  CDS            GmR (fragment): gentamycin acetyltransferase; aacC1; confers resistance to gentamycin
   1679..2470    +  CDS            SmR: aminoglycoside adenylyltransferase (Murphy, 1985); aadA; confers resistance to spectinomycin and streptomycin
   2563..3151    +  rep_origin     ori: high-copy-number ColE1/pMB1/pBR322/pUC origin of replication
>Addgene plasmid #168552 | pDONR223 SARS-CoV-1 NSP10_stop | addgene full sequence | sequence record 424709 | Addgene NGS Result
CTTTCCTGCGTTATCCCCTGATTCTGTGGATAACCGTATTACCGCCTTTGAGTGAGCTGATACCGCTCGC
CGCAGCCGAACGACCGAGCGCAGCGAGTCAGTGAGCGAGGAAGCGGAAGAGCGCCCAATACGCAAACCGC
CTCTCCCCGCGCGTTGGCCGATTCATTAATGCAGCTGGCACGACAGGTTTCCCGACTGGAAAGCGGGCAG
TGAGCGCAACGCAATTAATACGCGTACCGCTAGCCAGGAAGAGTTTGTAGAAACGCAAAAAGGCCATCCG
TCAGGATGGCCTTCTGCTTAGTTTGATGCCTGGCAGTTTATGGCGGGCGTCCTGCCCGCCACCCTCCGGG
CCGTTGCTTCACAACGTTCAAATCCGCTCCCGGCGGATTTGTCCTACTCAGGAGAGCGTTCACCGACAAA
CAACAGATAAAACGAAAGGCCCAGTCTTCCGACTGAGCCTTTCGTTTTATTTGATGCCTGGCAGTTCCCT
ACTCTCGCGTTAACGCTAGCATGGATGTTTTCCCAGTCACGACGTTGTAAAACGACGGCCAGTCTTAAGC
TCGGGCCCCAAATAATGATTTTATTTTGACTGATAGTGACCTGTTCGTTGCAACAAATTGATGAGCAATG
CTTTTTTATAATGCCAACTTTGTACAAAAAAGTTGGCATGGCTGGAAATGCTACAGAAGTACCTGCCAAT
TCAACTGTGCTTTCCTTCTGTGCTTTTGCAGTAGACCCTGCTAAAGCATATAAGGATTACCTAGCAAGTG
GAGGACAACCAATCACCAACTGTGTGAAGATGTTGTGTACACACACTGGTACAGGACAGGCAATTACTGT
AACACCAGAAGCTAACATGGACCAAGAGTCCTTTGGTGGTGCTTCATGTTGTCTGTATTGTAGATGCCAC
ATTGACCATCCAAATCCTAAAGGATTCTGTGACTTGAAAGGTAAGTACGTCCAAATACCTACCACTTGTG
CTAATGACCCAGTGGGTTTTACACTTAGAAACACAGTCTGTACCGTCTGCGGAATGTGGAAAGGTTATGG
CTGTAGTTGTGACCAACTCCGCGAACCCTTGATGCAGTAATACCCAACTTTCTTGTACAAAGTTGGCATT
ATAAGAAAGCATTGCTTATCAATTTGTTGCAACGAACAGGTCACTATCAGTCAAAATAAAATCATTATTT
GCCATCCAGCTGATATCCCCTATAGTGAGTCGTATTACATGGTCATAGCTGTTTCCTGGCAGCTCTGGCC
CGTGTCTCAAAATCTCTGATGTTACATTGCACAAGATAAAAATATATCATCATGCCTCCTCTAGACCAGC
CAGGACAGAAATGCCTCGACTTCGCTGCTACCCAAGGTTGCCGGGTGACGCACACCGTGGAAACGGATGA
AGGCACGAACCCAGTGGACATAAGCCTGTTCGGTTCGTAAGCTGTAATGCAAGTAGCGTATGCGCTCACG
CAACTGGTCCAGAACCTTGACCGAACGCAGCGGTGGTAACGGCGCAGTGGCGGTTTTCATGGCTTGTTAT
GACTGTTTTTTTGGGGTACAGTCTATGCCTCGGGCATCCAAGCAGCAAGCGCGTTACGCCGTGGGTCGAT
GTTTGATGTTATGGAGCAGCAACGATGTTACGCAGCAGGGCAGTCGCCCTAAAACAAAGTTAAACATTAT
GAGGGAAGCGGTGATCGCCGAAGTATCGACTCAACTATCAGAGGTAGTTGGCGTCATCGAGCGCCATCTC
GAACCGACGTTGCTGGCCGTACATTTGTACGGCTCCGCAGTGGATGGCGGCCTGAAGCCACACAGTGATA
TTGATTTGCTGGTTACGGTGACCGTAAGGCTTGATGAAACAACGCGGCGAGCTTTGATCAACGACCTTTT
GGAAACTTCGGCTTCCCCTGGAGAGAGCGAGATTCTCCGCGCTGTAGAAGTCACCATTGTTGTGCACGAC
GACATCATTCCGTGGCGTTATCCAGCTAAGCGCGAACTGCAATTTGGAGAATGGCAGCGCAATGACATTC
TTGCAGGTATCTTCGAGCCAGCCACGATCGACATTGATCTGGCTATCTTGCTGACAAAAGCAAGAGAACA
TAGCGTTGCCTTGGTAGGTCCAGCGGCGGAGGAACTCTTTGATCCGGTTCCTGAACAGGATCTATTTGAG
GCGCTAAATGAAACCTTAACGCTATGGAACTCGCCGCCCGACTGGGCTGGCGATGAGCGAAATGTAGTGC
TTACGTTGTCCCGCATTTGGTACAGCGCAGTAACCGGCAAAATCGCGCCGAAGGATGTCGCTGCCGACTG
GGCAATGGAGCGCCTGCCGGCCCAGTATCAGCCCGTCATACTTGAAGCTAGACAGGCTTATCTTGGACAA
GAAGAAGATCGCTTGGCCTCGCGCGCAGATCAGTTGGAAGAATTTGTCCACTACGTGAAAGGCGAGATCA
CCAAGGTAGTCGGCAAATAACCCTCGAGCCACCCATGACCAAAATCCCTTAACGTGAGTTACGCGTCGTT
CCACTGAGCGTCAGACCCCGTAGAAAAGATCAAAGGATCTTCTTGAGATCCTTTTTTTCTGCGCGTAATC
TGCTGCTTGCAAACAAAAAAACCACCGCTACCAGCGGTGGTTTGTTTGCCGGATCAAGAGCTACCAACTC
TTTTTCCGAAGGTAACTGGCTTCAGCAGAGCGCAGATACCAAATACTGTTCTTCTAGTGTAGCCGTAGTT
AGGCCACCACTTCAAGAACTCTGTAGCACCGCCTACATACCTCGCTCTGCTAATCCTGTTACCAGTGGCT
GCTGCCAGTGGCGATAAGTCGTGTCTTACCGGGTTGGACTCAAGACGATAGTTACCGGATAAGGCGCAGC
GGTCGGGCTGAACGGGGGGTTCGTGCACACAGCCCAGCTTGGAGCGAACGACCTACACCGAACTGAGATA
CCTACAGCGTGAGCTATGAGAAAGCGCCACGCTTCCCGAAGGGAGAAAGGCGGACAGGTATCCGGTAAGC
GGCAGGGTCGGAACAGGAGAGCGCACGAGGGAGCTTCCAGGGGGAAACGCCTGGTATCTTTATAGTCCTG
TCGGGTTTCGCCACCTCTGACTTGAGCGTCGATTTTTGTGATGCTCGTCAGGGGGGCGGAGCCTATGGAA
AAACGCCAGCAACGCGGCCTTTTTACGGTTCCTGGCCTTTTGCTGGCCTTTTGCTCACATGTT
